Addgene plasmid #78593: mCitrine-USP19
Purpose: Express mCitrine-USP19 in mammalian cells
Depositing lab: Yihong Ye. Depositing organization: National Institute of Diabetes & Digestive & Kidney Diseases (NIDDK). Publication: Unconventional secretion of misfolded proteins promotes adaptation to proteasome dysfunction in mammalian cells. Lee JG, Takahama S, Zhang G, Tomarev SI, Ye Y. Nat Cell Biol. 2016 Jul;18(7):765-76. doi: 10.1038/ncb3372. Epub 2016 Jun 13. PubMed 27295555.
Backbone
  Vector backbone: mCitrine-C1
  Backbone size w/o insert (bp): 4750
  Total vector size (bp): 8700
  Vector type: Mammalian Expression
  Selectable markers: Neomycin (select with G418)
Growth in bacteria
  Bacterial resistance: Kanamycin, 50 μg/mL
  Growth temperature: 37°C
  Growth strain: DH5alpha
  Copy number: High Copy
Gene/Insert
  Gene/Insert name: USP19
  Species: H. sapiens (human)
  Insert size (bp): 3954
  GenBank ID: NM_006677.2
  Entrez Gene: USP19 (a.k.a. ZMYND9)
  Promoter: CMV
  Tag / fusion protein: mCitrine (N terminal on backbone)
  Cloning method: Restriction Enzyme; 5′ cloning site EcoRI (not destroyed); 3′ cloning site SalI (not destroyed)
  Sequencing primers: 5′ CGCAAATGGGCGGTAGGCGTG; 3′ GCTGCAATAAACAAGTTAAC
Resource information
  A portion of this plasmid was derived from a plasmid made by: We received this vector from Michael Davidson (Addgene plasmid # 54587) and inserted USP19
Terms and licenses: Academic/Nonprofit Terms; Industry Terms: Not Available to Industry
How to cite: mCitrine-USP19 was a gift from Yihong Ye (Addgene plasmid # 78593 ; http://n2t.net/addgene:78593 ; RRID:Addgene_78593)
