[The description below was written by a language model from this plasmid's Addgene catalogue record.]
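Description:
mCitrine-USP19 is a mammalian expression plasmid of about 8.7 kb, built on the mCitrine-C1 backbone (about 4.75 kb without insert). It was made by inserting the human USP19 coding sequence into an existing mCitrine-C1 vector. The plasmid is maintained in E. coli as a high-copy construct under kanamycin selection. It also carries a neomycin resistance marker, so transfected mammalian cells can be selected with G418. No feature table accompanies the catalogue entry, so the replication origins, polyadenylation signals and the promoter driving the resistance marker are not stated in the record.

The payload is a roughly 3.95 kb insert encoding human USP19 (also known as ZMYND9), a ubiquitin-specific protease. It was cloned between EcoRI and SalI sites, both of which remain intact, so the insert can be excised or exchanged. Transcription is driven by the CMV promoter, a strong constitutive promoter in most mammalian cell lines. The backbone supplies mCitrine, a yellow fluorescent protein variant, upstream of the cloning site, so the product is a fusion with mCitrine at the N terminus of USP19.

The stated purpose is expression of mCitrine-USP19 in mammalian cells. The fluorescent tag makes the construct suitable for following the localisation and expression level of USP19 by microscopy, or for detecting the fusion with antibodies against GFP-family proteins. The associated publication concerns unconventional secretion of misfolded proteins as an adaptation to proteasome dysfunction, which indicates the biological context in which the construct was used.
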