>Addgene plasmid #78593 | mCitrine-USP19 | addgene partial sequence | sequence record 149461 | CMV-F 5'-CGCAAATGGGCGGTAGGCGTG-3'
ATCCGCTAGCGCTACCGGTCGCCACCATGGTGAGCAAGGGCGAGGAGCTGTTCACCGGGGTGGTGCCCAT
CCTGGTCGAGCTGGACGGCGACGTAAACGGCCACAAGTTCAGCGTGTCCGGCGAGGGCGAGGGCGATGCC
ACCTACGGCAAGCTGACCCTGAAGTTCATCTGCACCACCGGCAAGCTGCCCGTGCCCTGGCCCACCCTCG
TGACCACCTTCGGCTACGGCCTGATGTGCTTCGCCCGCTACCCCGACCACATGAAGCAGCACGACTTCTT
CAAGTCCGCCATGCCCGAAGGCTACGTCCAGGAGCGCACCATCTTCTTCAAGGACGACGGCAACTACAAG
ACCCGCGCCGAGGTGAAGTTCGAGGGCGACACCCTGGTGAACCGCATCGAGCTGAAGGGCATCGACTTCA
AGGAGGACGGCAACATCCTGGGGCACAAGCTGGAGTACAACTACAACAGCCACAACGTCTATATCATGGC
CGACAAGCAGAAGAACGGCATCAAGGTGAACTTCAAGATCCGCCACAACATCGAGGACGGCAGCGTGCAG
CTCGCCGACCACTACCAGCAGAACACCCCCATCGGCGACGGCCCCGTGCTGCTGCCCGACAACCACTACC
TGAGCTACCAGTCCAAGCTGAGCAAAGACCCCAACGAGAAGCGCGATCACATGGTCCTGCTGGAGTTCGT
GACCGCCGCCGGGATCACTCTCGGCATGGACGAGCTGTACAAGTCCGGACTCAGATCTCGAGCTCAAGCT
TCGAATTCCATGTCTGGCGGG
