>Addgene plasmid #78593 | mCitrine-USP19 | addgene partial sequence | sequence record 149462 | SV40pA-R 5'-GAAATTTGTGATGCTATTGC-3'
ACAACAACAATTGCATTCATTTTATGTTTCAGGTTCAGGGGGAGGTGTGGGAGGTTTTTTAAAGCAAGTA
AAACCTCTACAAATGTGGTATGGCTGATTATGATCAGTTATCTAGATCCGGTGGATCCCGGGCCCGCGGT
ACCGTCGACTCATCTCCAGCGACTCTGGGATACCAGAGGATAGAACACGTTGAGCACGAGGGCCACCAAA
GCCGCCACGGTGCCCAGGACAAAGTACCGGAGGCAGCCCTCATCTGGTGTGGTAGGGCCACGTGGTAGGG
GGCCCACCCAGTCTTGGGGCCCCCAGGGACCCAGGGGCCCAGACCCCTCAGGCACCGGCTCCTCCTCAGC
CTCCAGCTCCTGCCAAATCCGGGAAGCCTGGCTGGCAGCAGCCTCAGCTGCAGGGCCTAGGTCTGGGTGG
TGCTCAGAGTGACCCGCCCTGGGGGGCCTCTCCACAGGAGAGTTCCGCCGGCGGTAGAAGAGTACATAGG
CATAACGCGTCACAACCTGGCTCTCGTCTACCGTTGTCACTGTGCTGTCATCAAACAAGCGCCAGCCCAC
GTCACTGCGCTGACTGCTACGATCATTGGGCAGGCGTGCACAGGCAGTGTAGTGGCCACCAATCATGCCT
CCATAGTGGTTGATGACAGCATATAGATCGTAGCTGGGCAGCTGCTCCTCTTTCTGACCAATGCAGAACT
TGCTCAGGTCCAGGTTCCTAACAGGGAACTCCACCAAGTCATTGATCTTGTCACGCCAGATAAA
